>Addgene plasmid #186168 | pKI-cjFOXL2-coemiRFP670-PGK-Puro | addgene full sequence | sequence record 378501 | Addgene NGS Result
CTTCCGCTTCCTCGCTCACTGACTCGCTGCGCTCGGTCGTTCGGCTGCGGCGAGCGGTATCAGCTCACTC
AAAGGCGGTAATACGGTTATCCACAGAATCAGGGGATAACGCAGGAAAGAACATGTGAGCAAAAGGCCAG
CAAAAGGCCAGGAACCGTAAAAAGGCCGCGTTGCTGGCGTTTTTCCATAGGCTCCGCCCCCCTGACGAGC
ATCACAAAAATCGACGCTCAAGTCAGAGGTGGCGAAACCCGACAGGACTATAAAGATACCAGGCGTTTCC
CCCTGGAAGCTCCCTCGTGCGCTCTCCTGTTCCGACCCTGCCGCTTACCGGATACCTGTCCGCCTTTCTC
CCTTCGGGAAGCGTGGCGCTTTCTCATAGCTCACGCTGTAGGTATCTCAGTTCGGTGTAGGTCGTTCGCT
CCAAGCTGGGCTGTGTGCACGAACCCCCCGTTCAGCCCGACCGCTGCGCCTTATCCGGTAACTATCGTCT
TGAGTCCAACCCGGTAAGACACGACTTATCGCCACTGGCAGCAGCCACTGGTAACAGGATTAGCAGAGCG
AGGTATGTAGGCGGTGCTACAGAGTTCTTGAAGTGGTGGCCTAACTACGGCTACACTAGAAGAACAGTAT
TTGGTATCTGCGCTCTGCTGAAGCCAGTTACCTTCGGAAAAAGAGTTGGTAGCTCTTGATCCGGCAAACA
AACCACCGCTGGTAGCGGTGGTTTTTTTGTTTGCAAGCAGCAGATTACGCGCAGAAAAAAAGGATCTCAA
GAAGATCCTTTGATCTTTTCTACGGGGTCTGACGCTCAGTGGAACGAAAACTCACGTTAAGGGATTTTGG
TCATGAGATTATCAAAAAGGATCTTCACCTAGATCCTTTTAAATTAAAAATGAAGTTTTAAATCAATCTA
AAGTATATATGAGTAAACTTGGTCTGACAGTTACCAATGCTTAATCAGTGAGGCACCTATCTCAGCGATC
TGTCTATTTCGTTCATCCATAGTTGCCTGACTCCCCGTCGTGTAGATAACTACGATACGGGAGGGCTTAC
CATCTGGCCCCAGTGCTGCAATGATACCGCGAGACCCACGCTCACCGGCTCCAGATTTATCAGCAATAAA
CCAGCCAGCCGGAAGGGCCGAGCGCAGAAGTGGTCCTGCAACTTTATCCGCCTCCATCCAGTCTATTAAT
TGTTGCCGGGAAGCTAGAGTAAGTAGTTCGCCAGTTAATAGTTTGCGCAACGTTGTTGCCATTGCTACAG
GCATCGTGGTGTCACGCTCGTCGTTTGGTATGGCTTCATTCAGCTCCGGTTCCCAACGATCAAGGCGAGT
TACATGATCCCCCATGTTGTGCAAAAAAGCGGTTAGCTCCTTCGGTCCTCCGATCGTTGTCAGAAGTAAG
TTGGCCGCAGTGTTATCACTCATGGTTATGGCAGCACTGCATAATTCTCTTACTGTCATGCCATCCGTAA
GATGCTTTTCTGTGACTGGTGAGTACTCAACCAAGTCATTCTGAGAATAGTGTATGCGGCGACCGAGTTG
CTCTTGCCCGGCGTCAATACGGGATAATACCGCGCCACATAGCAGAACTTTAAAAGTGCTCATCATTGGA
AAACGTTCTTCGGGGCGAAAACTCTCAAGGATCTTACCGCTGTTGAGATCCAGTTCGATGTAACCCACTC
GTGCACCCAACTGATCTTCAGCATCTTTTACTTTCACCAGCGTTTCTGGGTGAGCAAAAACAGGAAGGCA
AAATGCCGCAAAAAAGGGAATAAGGGCGACACGGAAATGTTGAATACTCATACTCTTCCTTTTTCAATTC
AGAAGAACTCGTCAAGAAGGCGATAGAAGGCGATGCGCTGCGAATCGGGAGCGGCGATACCGTAAAGCAC
GAGGAAGCGGTCAGCCCATTCGCCGCCAAGCTCTTCAGCAATATCACGGGTAGCCAACGCTATGTCCTGA
TAGCGGTCCGCCACACCCAGCCGGCCACAGTCGATGAATCCAGAAAAGCGGCCATTTTCCACCATGATAT
TCGGCAAGCAGGCATCGCCATGGGTCACGACGAGATCCTCGCCGTCGGGCATGCGCGCCTTGAGCCTGGC
GAACAGTTCGGCTGGCGCGAGCCCCTGATGCTCTTCGTCCAGATCATCCTGATCGACAAGACCGGCTTCC
ATCCGAGTACGTGCTCGCTCGATGCGATGTTTCGCTTGGTGGTCGAATGGGCAGGTAGCCGGATCAAGCG
TATGCAGCCGCCGCATTGCATCAGCCATGATGGATACTTTCTCGGCAGGAGCAAGGTGGGATGACAGGAG
ATCCTGCCCCGGCACTTCGCCCAATAGCAGCCAGTCCCTTCCCGCTTCAGTGACAACGTCGAGCACAGCT
GCGCAAGGAACGCCCGTCGTGGCCAGCCACGATAGCCGCGCTGCCTCGTCCTGCAGTTCATTCAGGGCAC
CGGACAGGTCGGTCTTGACAAAAAGAACCGGGCGCCCCTGCGCTGACAGCCGGAACACGGCGGCATCAGA
GCAGCCGATTGTCTGTTGTGCCCAGTCATAGCCGAATAGCCTCTCCACCCAAGCGGCCGGAGAACCTGCG
TGCAATCCATCTTGTTCAATCATGCGAAACGATCCTCATCCTGTCTCTTGATCAGATCTTGATCCCCTGC
GCCATCAGATCCTTGGCGGCAAGAAAGCCATCCAGTTTACTTTGCAGGGCTTCCCAACCTTACCAGAGGG
CGCCCCAGCTGGCAATTCCGGTTCGCTTGCTGTCCATAAAACCGCCCAGTCTAGCTATCGCCATGTAAGC
CCACTGCAAGCTACCTGCTTTCTCTTTGCGCTTGCGTTTTCCCTTGTCCAGATAGCCCAGTAGCTGACAT
TCATCCGGGGTCAGCACCGTTTCTGCGGACTGGCTTTCTACGTGTTCCGCTTCCTTTAGCAGCCCTTGCG
CCCTGAATTTTGTTAAAATTCGCGTTAAATTTTTGTTAAATCAGCTCATTTTTTAACCAATAGGCCGAAA
TCGGCAAAATCCCTTATAAATCAAAAGAATAGACCGAGATAGGGT
[37 nt withheld, positions 3056-3092]
AAAGAACGTGGACTCCAACGTCAAAGG
[49 nt withheld, positions 3120-3168]
T
[91 nt withheld, positions 3170-3260]
G
[124 nt withheld, positions 3262-3385]
CCATTCGCCATTCAGGCTGCGCAACTGTTGGGAAGGGCGATCGGTGCGGGCCTCTTCGCTATTACGCCAG
CTGGCGAAAGGGGGATGTGCTGCAAGGCGATTAAGTTGGGTAACGCCAGGGTTTTCCCAGTCACGACGTT
GTAAAACGACGGCCAGTGAATTGTAATACGACTCACTATAGGGCGAATTGGGCCCTCTAGATGCATGCTC
GAGCGGCTACCTGGCGCCCCCCAAGTACCTGCAATCCGGTTTCCTCAACAACTCGTGGCCGCTGCCGCAG
CCTCCCTCACCCATGCCCTATGCCTCCTGCCAGATGGCGGCGGCCGCGGCGGCTGCGGCGGCTGCGGCTG
CGGCCGCGGGCCCGGGTAGCCCTGGCGCGGCCGCTGTGGTCAAGGGGCTGGCGGGCCCGGCCGCCTCGTA
CGGGCCGTACACACGCGTGCAGAGCATGGCGCTGCCCCCCGGCGTAGTGAACTCGTACAACGGCTTGGGA
GGCCCGCCGGCCGCGCCTCCGCCCCCGCCGCACCCCCACCCGCATCCGCACGCACACCATCTGCACGCGG
CCGCCGCACCGCCGCCGGCCCCACCGCACCACGGGGCTGCCGCACCGCCCCCGGGCCAGCTCAGCCCCGC
CAGCCCAGCCACCGCCGCGCCCCCGGCGCCGGCGCCCAGCAGTGCGCCCGGCCTGCAGTTCGCTTGCGCC
CGGCAGCCCGAGCTCGCCATGATGCACTGCTCTTACTGGGACCACGACAGCAAGACGGGCGCCCTGCATT
CGCGCCTAGATCTCGCTAGCGCCACTAACTTCTCCCTGTTGAAACAAGCAGGGGATGTCGAAGAGAATCC
CGGGCCAATGGCTGAAGGATCTGTCGCCCGCCAACCAGATTTGCTCACCTGCGAGCACGAGGAGATACAT
CTGGCGGGATCCATTCAGCCACACGGTGCGTTGCTCGTTGTTAGTGAGCATGACCACAGAGTAATACAAG
CCAGTGCGAACGCTGCTGAGTTCTTGAATCTTGGTTCAGTCCTGGGCGTCCCTCTCGCGGAAATCGACGG
TGACCTCCTGATTAAAATACTTCCGCACCTGGACCCTACAGCGGAGGGTATGCCAGTGGCTGTTCGATGC
CGAATAGGAAACCCATCAACGGAATATTGTGGCCTTATGCACCGACCTCCAGAGGGTGGGTTGATAATAG
AACTCGAGAGGGCCGGCCCCTCAATCGATCTGAGCGGGACTCTTGCCCCTGCTCTCGAGCGCATCAGAAC
TGCAGGTTCTCTCAGGGCGCTCTGTGATGACACTGTTTTGCTCTTTCAACAATGTACCGGCTATGACAGA
GTTATGGTATATAGATTCGATGAACAGGGACACGGGCTCGTTTTTTCTGAGTGCCATGTGCCAGGTCTCG
AAAGCTATTTCGGGAATAGATATCCCTCTTCAACGGTTCCTCAGATGGCTCGGCAGCTCTACGTGCGCCA
GAGGGTGCGGGTACTTGTGGATGTTACTTATCAGCCTGTCCCGCTTGAGCCTCGCCTCAGCCCACTTACG
GGCAGAGACCTGGATATGTCAGGCTGCTTCCTCAGGTCTATGTCCCCGTGCCATCTGCAGTTCCTGAAAG
ATATGGGGGTAAGAGCTACGTTGGCAGTCTCCCTCGTAGTAGGTGGAAAACTGTGGGGTCTTGTAGTTTG
TCATCACTATCTGCCACGCTTTATACGATTCGAGTTGAGGGCAATTTGTAAGCGATTGGCGGAGCGAATT
GCCACCAGGATCACGGCGCTCGAAAGCGGATCCGGTAAGCCTATCCCTAACCCTCTCCTCGGTCTCGATT
CTACGTAATGTACAAGTAAGAATTCCGATCATATTCAATAACCCTTAATATAACTTCGTATAATGTATGC
TATACGAAGTTATTAGGTCTGAAGAGGAGTTTACGTCCAGCCATCTTTTTCCCTCTGCCAAAAATTATGG
GGACATCATGAAGCCCCTTGAGCATCTGACTTCTGGCTAATAAAGGAAATTTATTTTCATTGCAATAGTG
TGTTGGAATTTTTTGTGTCTCTCACTCGGAAGGACATATGGGAGGGCAAATCATTTAAAACATCAGAATG
AGTATTTGGTTTAGAGTTTGGCAACATATGCCCATATGCTGGCTGCCATGAACAAAGGTTGGCTATAAAG
AGGTCATCAGTATATGAAACAGCCCCCTGCTGTCCATTCCTTATTCCATAGAAAAGCCTTGACTTGAGGT
TAGATTTTTTTTATATTTTGTTTTGTGTTATTTTTTTCTTTAACATCCCTAAAATTTTCCTTACATGTTT
TACTAGCCAGATTTTTCCTCCTCTCCTGACTACTCCCAGTCATAGCTGTCCCTCTTCTCTTATGGAGATC
CCTCGACCTGCAGAAGCTTAGGATCTCGACCTCGAAATTCTACCGGGTAGGGGAGGCGCTTTTCCCAAGG
CAGTCTGGAGCATGCGCTTTAGCAGCCCCGCTGGGCACTTGGCGCTACACAAGTGGCCTCTGGCCTCGCA
CACATTCCACATCCACCGGTAGGCGCCAACCGGCTCCGTTCTTTGGTGGCCCCTTCGCGCCACCTTCTAC
TCCTCCCCTAGTCAGGAAGTTCCCCCCCGCCCCGCAGCTCGCGTCGTGCAGGACGTGACAAATGGAAGTA
GCACGTCTCACTAGTCTCGTGCAGATGGACAGCACCGCTGAGCAATGGAAGCGGGTAGGCCTTTGGGGCA
GCGGCCAATAGCAGCTTTGCTCCTTCGCTTTCTGGGCTCAGAGGCTGGGAAGGGGTGGGTCCGGGGGCGG
GCTCAGGGGCGGGCTCAGGGGCGGGGCGGGCGCCCGAAGGTCCTCCGGAGGCCCGGCATTCTGCACGCTT
CAAAAGCGCACGTCTGCCGCGCTGTTCTCCTCTTCCTCATCTCCGGGCCTTTCGACCTGCATCCATCTAG
ATCTCGAGCAGCTGAAGCTTACCATGACCGAGTACAAGCCCACGGTGCGCCTCGCCACCCGCGACGACGT
CCCCAGGGCCGTACGCACCCTCGCCGCCGCGTTCGCCGACTACCCCGCCACGCGCCACACCGTCGATCCG
GACCGCCACATCGAGCGGGTCACCGAGCTGCAAGAACTCTTCCTCACGCGCGTCGGGCTCGACATCGGCA
AGGTGTGGGTCGCGGACGACGGCGCCGCGGTGGCGGTCTGGACCACGCCGGAGAGCGTCGAAGCGGGGGC
GGTGTTCGCCGAGATCGGCCCGCGCATGGCCGAGTTGAGCGGTTCCCGGCTGGCCGCGCAGCAACAGATG
GAAGGCCTCCTGGCGCCGCACCGGCCCAAGGAGCCCGCGTGGTTCCTGGCCACCGTCGGCGTCTCGCCCG
ACCACCAGGGCAAGGGTCTGGGCAGCGCCGTCGTGCTCCCCGGAGTGGAGGCGGCCGAGCGCGCCGGGGT
GCCCGCCTTCCTGGAGACCTCCGCGCCCCGCAACCTCCCCTTCTACGAGCGGCTCGGCTTCACCGTCACC
GCCGACGTCGAGGTGCCCGAAGGACCGCGCACCTGGTGCATGACCCGCAAGCCCGGTGCCTGACGCCCGC
CCCACGACCCGCAGCGCCCGACCGAAAGGAGCGCACGACCCCATGCATCGATGATATCAGATCCCCGGGA
TGCAGAAATTGATGATCTATTAAACAATAAAGATGTCCACTAAAATGGAAGTTTTTCCTGTCATACTTTG
TTAAGAAGGGTGAGAACAGAGTACCTACATTTTGAATGGAAGGATTGGAGCTACGGGGGTGGGGGTGGGG
TGGGATTAGATAAATGCCTGCTCTTTACTGAAGGCTCTTTACTATTGCTTTATGATAATGTTTCATAGTT
GGATATCATAATTTAAACAAGCAAAACCAAATTAAGGGCCAGCTCATTCCTCCCACTCATGATCTATAGA
TCTATAGATCTCTCGTGGGATCATTGTTTTTCTCTTGATTCCCACTTTGTGGTTCTAAGTACTGTGGTTT
CCAAATGTGTCAGTTTCATAGCCTGAAGAACGAGATCAGCAGCCTCTGTTCCACATACACTTCATTCTCA
GTATTGTTTTGCCAAGTTCTAATTCCATCAGAAGCTGGTCGAGATCCGGAACCCTTAATATAACTTCGTA
TAATGTATGCTATACGAAGTTATTAGGTCCCTCGAAGAGGTTCACTAGGCGCGGAGCCCACCGCATGACA
GTTCGGACGGATGCGAGGATGCAGGAACGCGCGGCGCCGGCCCTGGTCGCAGCCGCAGCCGCCAGCCGAA
CCTCGCACCCTCTGGGGCCGCCTCTGGAGCCAGTGCCCAGGGTCCCTCTGTGCTTTTTCGCTCTCCTCAG
CTCCTCTCGCCCCTCTTTGTCCCTCTGCTTGTCCTGTGCTCACCTCCGTGACCTTTATGCCCTTGCACTC
CCCCGGCCTGAAGCCGCCTCTCTGCGCGCTTTCTGCTGGGCTCTTCTCTTTCCGGAGCCCCAGCGTCTCC
TGCCCAAATTGACCGCGGAAAGCGCCCAGGACCGAGGTGCGACCCGGCGTCGGCGGCGCAGACCTCTTGG
CCTTCTCTCACAGGTCGGTGCGCTAGCGCTCGGCGTTCCCCGCCCGACTGCCGTGCAGTCTTTGGCTACA
CGCGCCGGACTGGATTGGCGGCGGGACCCGCGCCGCGGGAGAAAGGGACGGACCAATTTGTGTGTTTGCT
CCGCGAACCCTCTTGAAGGTGTTCAGAAGCTGCTTGCCGCGGGGCCCACTAGGCGTTGCGGGGGTTAGGA
ACCAGCGGGAGCCAGGGCAGCCCGGTCCGAGCTGTATTGTTTCCTGTTCCCAGGGGTCCCAACACTGGGC
TGCAGATACGCAATCACTGCTGCCTCCCCAGGAGCTCCTGGTCGAGCAGTGTGGTTTTCAAGAGGAAGCA
AAAAGCCTCTCCACCCAGGCCTGGAATGTTTCCACCCAATGTCGAGCAGTGTGGTTTTGCAAGAGGAAGC
AAAAAGCCTCTCCACCCAGGCCTGGAATGTTTCCACCCAATGTCGAGCAAACCCCGCCCAGCGTCTTGTC
ATTGGCGAATTCGAACACGCAGATGCAGTCGGGGCGGCGCGGTCCCAGGTCCACTTCGCATATTAAGGTG
ACGCGTGTGGCCTCGAACACCGAGCGACCCTGCAGGTCCTCGCCATGGATCCTGATGATGTTGTTGATTC
TTCTAAATCTTTTGTGATGGAAAACTTTTCTTCGTACCACGGGACTAAACCTGGTTATGTAGATTCCATT
CAAAAAGGTATACAAAAGCCAAAATCTGGTACACAAGGAAATTATGACGATGATTGGAAAGGGTTTTATA
GTACCGACAATAAATACGACGCTGCGGGATACTCTGTAGATAATGAAAACCCGCTCTCTGGAAAAGCTGG
AGGCGTGGTCAAAGTGACGTATCCAGGACTGACGAAGGTTCTCGCACTAAAAGTGGATAATGCCGAAACT
ATTAAGAAAGAGTTAGGTTTAAGTCTCACTGAACCGTTGATGGAGCAAGTCGGAACGGAAGAGTTTATCA
AAAGGTTCGGTGATGGTGCTTCGCGTGTAGTGCTCAGCCTTCCCTTCGCTGAGGGGAGTTCTAGCGTTGA
ATATATTAATAACTGGGAACAGGCGAAAGCGTTAAGCGTAGAACTTGAGATTAATTTTGAAACCCGTGGA
AAACGTGGCCAAGATGCGATGTATGAGTATATGGCTCAAGCCTGTGCAGGAAATCGTGTCAGGCGATCTC
TTTGTGAAGGAACCTTACTTCTGTGGTGTGACATAATTGGACAAACTACCTACAGAGATTTAAAGCTCTA
AGGTAAATATAAAATTTTTAAGTGTATAATGTGTTAAACTACTGATTCTAATTGTTTGTGTATTTTAGAT
TCCAACCTATGGAACTGATGAATGGGAGCAGTGGTGGAATGCAGATCCACTAGAGTCGAAGCGGCTTCAC
TCCTCAGGTGCAGGCTGCCTATCAGAAGGTGGTGGCTGGTGTGGCCAATGCCCTGGCTCACAAATACCAC
TGAGATCTTTTTCCCTCTGCCAAAAATTATGGGGACATCATGAAGCCCCTTGAGCATCTGACTTCTGGCT
AATAAAGGAAATTTATTTTCATTGCAATAGTGTGTTGGAATTTTTTGTGTCTCTCACTCGGAAGGACATA
TGGGAGGGCAAATCATTTAAAACATCAGAATGAGTATTTGGTTTAGAGTTTGGCAACATATGCCCATATG
CTGGCTGCCATGAACAAAGGTTGGCTATAAAGAGGTCATCAGTATATGAAACAGCCCCCTGCTGTCCATT
CCTTATTCCATAGAAAAGCCTTGACTTGAGGTTAGATTTTTTTTATATTTTGTTTTGTGTTATTTTTTTC
TTTAACATCCCTAAAATTTTCCTTACATGTTTTACTAGCCAGATTTTTCCTCCTCTCCTGACTACTCCCA
GTCATAGCTGTCCCTCTTCTCTTATGGAGATCAGCTCGGTACCAAGCTTGGCGTAATCATGGTCATAGCT
GTTTCCTGTGTGAAATTGTTATCCGCTCACAATTCCACACAACATACGAGCCGGAAGCATAAAGTGTAAA
GCCTGGGGTGCCTAATGAGTGAGCTAACTCACATTAATTGCGTTGCGCTCACTGCCCGCTTTCCAGTCGG
GAAACCTGTCGTGCCAGCTGCATTAATGAATCGGCCAACGCGCGGGGAGAGGCGGTTTGCGTATTGGGCG
CT
Features (pLannotate 1.2.2; 27 found; start..end, strand, type, name):
    182..770     -  rep_origin     ori: high-copy-number ColE1/pMB1/pBR322/pUC origin of replication
    941..1801    -  CDS            AmpR: β-lactamase; bla; confers resistance to ampicillin, carbenicillin, and related antibiotics
   1802..1818    -  promoter       AmpR promoter (fragment): bla
   1822..2613    -  CDS            neo: KKA2_KLEPN - Also known as kan, nptII. Experimental evidence at protein level: Swiss-Prot protein existence level 1. Resistance to kanamycin, neomycin, paromomycin, ribostamycin, butirosin and gentamicin B. From Klebsiella pneumoniae.
   2645..2944    -  CDS            tnpA (fragment): TN5P_ECOLX - Also known as tnp. Experimental evidence at protein level: Swiss-Prot protein existence level 1. Mediates transposition of transposon Tn5 by a 'cut and paste' mechanism. First, the monomeric transposase binds the 19 bp inverted DNA repeats flanking the transposon. Then, dimerization of the DNA- bound transposase creates a synaptic DNA complex. After nicking of the first DNA strand, excision of the transposon proceeds through a series of intermediates. The transposase then mediates the insertion of the transposon at a new site by strand transfer. The activity of the wild- type tran
   2957..3385    -  rep_origin     f1 ori (sequence partly withheld): f1 bacteriophage origin of replication; arrow indicates direction of (+) strand synthesis
   3389..3546    -  CDS            lacZα (fragment): LacZα fragment of β-galactosidase; lacZ fragment
   3549..3567    +  promoter       T7 promoter: promoter for bacteriophage T7 RNA polymerase
   3600..4169    +  CDS            FOXL2 (fragment): FOXL2_HUMAN - Experimental evidence at protein level: Swiss-Prot protein existence level 1. Transcriptional regulator. Critical factor essential for ovary differentiation and maintenance, and repression of the genetic program for somatic testis determination. Prevents trans- differentiation of ovary to testis through transcriptional repression of the Sertoli cell-promoting gene SOX9 (By similarity). Has apoptotic activity in ovarian cells. Suppresses ESR1-mediated transcription of PTGS2/COX2 stimulated by tamoxifen (By similarity). Is a regulator of CYP19 expression (By similarity). Participat
   4233..5162    +  CDS            emiRFP670: emiRFP670 is a basic (constitutively fluorescent) near ir fluorescent protein published in 2020, derived from Rhodopseudomonas palustris. It has low acid sensitivity. It requires the cofactor biliverdin for fluorescence.
   5169..5210    +  CDS            V5 tag: epitope tag from simian virus 5
   5255..5288    -  protein_bind   loxP: Cre-mediated recombination occurs in the 8-bp core sequence (GCATACAT). Cre recombinase
   5384..5439    +  polyA_signal   β-globin poly(A) signal: rabbit β-globin polyadenylation signal (Gil and Proudfoot, 1987)
   5810..6309    +  promoter       PGK promoter: mouse phosphoglycerate kinase 1 promoter
   6349..6948    +  CDS            PuroR: puromycin N-acetyltransferase; pac from Streptomyces alboniger; confers resistance to puromycin
   7026..7478    +  polyA_signal   PGK poly(A) signal: mouse phosphoglycerate kinase 1 polyadenylation signal
   7505..7538    -  protein_bind   loxP: Cre-mediated recombination occurs in the 8-bp core sequence (GCATACAT). Cre recombinase
   8403..8530    +  promoter       HSV TK promoter (fragment): herpes simplex virus thymidine kinase promoter
   8549..9121    +  CDS            DTA: diphtheria toxin fragment A; Corynebacterium diphtheriae tox
   9124..9196    +  CDS            small t antigen (fragment): SV40 (simian virus 40) small t antigen
   9198..9263    +  intron         small t intron: SV40 (simian virus 40) small t antigen intron
   9331..9405    +  CDS            HBB (fragment): HBB_PONPY - Experimental evidence at transcript level: Swiss-Prot protein existence level 2. Involved in oxygen transport from the lung to the various peripheral tissues. From Pongo pygmaeus (Bornean orangutan).
   9476..9531    +  polyA_signal   β-globin poly(A) signal: rabbit β-globin polyadenylation signal (Gil and Proudfoot, 1987)
   9911..9927    -  protein_bind   lac operator: The lac repressor binds to the lac operator to inhibit transcription in E. coli. This inhibition can be relieved by adding lactose or isopropyl-β-D-thiogalactopyranoside (IPTG). lac repressor encoded by lacI
   9935..9965    -  promoter       lac promoter: promoter for the E. coli lac operon
   9980..10001   -  protein_bind   CAP binding site: CAP binding activates transcription in the presence of cAMP. E. coli catabolite activator protein
  10014..10106   -  CDS            lacI (fragment): lac repressor; lacI; The lac repressor binds to the lac operator to inhibit transcription in E. coli. This inhibition can be relieved by adding lactose or isopropyl-β-D-thiogalactopyranoside (IPTG).
