[The description below was written by a language model from this plasmid's Addgene catalogue record and pLannotate feature annotations shown in this document.]
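Description:
pKI-cjFOXL2-coemiRFP670-PGK-Puro is a roughly 10.1 kb homologous-recombination donor plasmid for knocking a near-infrared fluorescent reporter into the FOXL2 locus of common marmoset cells. It is recorded as being built on the pCR-Blunt II-TOPO cloning backbone and replicates in E. coli from a high-copy ColE1/pUC-type origin. An f1 origin and remnants of the lac/lacZα cloning region are also present. The catalogue lists ampicillin as the bacterial selection. The feature table shows an AmpR β-lactamase gene next to a neo/kanamycin resistance gene.

The targeting cassette begins with a segment matching the FOXL2 coding sequence, which presumably forms part of the 5′ homology arm. This is followed closely by human codon-optimized emiRFP670, a biliverdin-dependent near-infrared protein derived from a Rhodopseudomonas palustris bacteriophytochrome, carrying a C-terminal V5 epitope tag. The short gap between FOXL2 and the reporter is not annotated, so the record does not say whether the two are joined as a direct fusion or through a linker or self-cleaving peptide. In either case the layout suggests that reporter expression depends on the endogenous FOXL2 locus, which encodes a regulator of ovarian differentiation. Downstream, two loxP sites in the same orientation flank a rabbit β-globin poly(A) signal and a mouse PGK promoter–puromycin resistance–PGK poly(A) cassette. This allows puromycin selection of targeted clones and later Cre-mediated removal of the selection unit. An unannotated stretch after the second loxP is probably the 3′ homology arm. Beyond it, a diphtheria toxin A cassette with an HSV TK promoter fragment provides negative selection against random integration. The associated work concerns reproductive research with pluripotent stem cells, which fits use as a reporter of FOXL2-expressing ovarian somatic cells.
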