Addgene plasmid #186168: pKI-cjFOXL2-coemiRFP670-PGK-Puro
Purpose: Knock-in gene targeting in marmoset cells at FOXL2 locus
Depositing lab: Sho Yoshimatsu. Depositing organization: Keio University. Publication: A New Horizon in Reproductive Research with Pluripotent Stem Cells: Successful In Vitro Gametogenesis in Rodents, Its Application to Large Animals, and Future In Vitro Reconstitution of Reproductive Organs Such as "Uteroid" and "Oviductoid". Yoshimatsu S, Kisu I, Qian E, Noce T. Biology (Basel). 2022 Jun 29;11(7):987. doi: 10.3390/biology11070987. PubMed 36101367.
Backbone
  Vector backbone: pCR-Blunt II-TOPO
  Backbone manufacturer: Thermo Fisher Scientific
  Vector type: Marmoset targeting
Growth in bacteria
  Bacterial resistance: Ampicillin, 100 μg/mL
  Growth temperature: 37°C
  Growth strain: NEB Stable
  Copy number: High Copy
Gene/Insert
  Gene/Insert name: emiRFP670
  Species: Rhodopseudomonas palustris
  Mutation: human codon-optimized
  Cloning method: Restriction Enzyme; 5′ cloning site unknown (unknown if destroyed)
Terms and licenses: Academic/Nonprofit Terms; Industry Terms: Not Available to Industry
How to cite: pKI-cjFOXL2-coemiRFP670-PGK-Puro was a gift from Sho Yoshimatsu (Addgene plasmid # 186168 ; http://n2t.net/addgene:186168 ; RRID:Addgene_186168)
